Addgene plasmid #111773: pGEMT-PTE2A
Purpose: (Empty Backbone) Quadcistronic construct: Co-express four genes by three 2A peptides -- P2A, T2A and E2A
Depositing lab: Li Qian. Depositing organization: University of North Carolina at Chapel Hill. Publication: Systematic comparison of 2A peptides for cloning multi-genes in a polycistronic vector. Liu Z, Chen O, Wall JBJ, Zheng M, Zhou Y, Wang L, Ruth Vaseghi H, Qian L, Liu J. Sci Rep. 2017 May 19;7(1):2193. doi: 10.1038/s41598-017-02460-2. PubMed 28526819.
Backbone
  Vector backbone: pGEMT-easy
  Backbone size (bp): 3200
  Modifications to backbone: Replaced the original MCS with 3P2A using AatII and BstXI
  Vector type: cloning intermediate
  Promoter: T7
Growth in bacteria
  Bacterial resistance: Ampicillin, 100 μg/mL
  Growth temperature: 37°C
  Growth strain: DH5alpha
  Copy number: High Copy
Gene/Insert
  Cloning method: Restriction Enzyme
  Sequencing primers: 5′ M13 F/T7; 3′ M13 R/SP6
Terms and licenses: Academic/Nonprofit Terms; Industry Terms: Not Available to Industry
Depositor comments: Please note that there are some discrepancies between Addgene's quality control sequence and the depositor's sequence. The depositor noted that these discrepancies do NOT affect plasmid function.
How to cite: pGEMT-PTE2A was a gift from Li Qian (Addgene plasmid # 111773 ; http://n2t.net/addgene:111773 ; RRID:Addgene_111773)
