[The description below was written by a language model from this plasmid's Addgene catalogue record and pLannotate feature annotations shown in this document.]
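Description:
pGEMT-PTE2A is an empty-backbone cloning intermediate built on pGEM-T Easy, in which the original multiple cloning site was replaced (via AatII and BstXI) with a linker carrying three different 2A peptide sequences in the order P2A, T2A and E2A. It is a small plasmid of about 3.2 kb that is maintained at high copy in E. coli through a ColE1/pUC-type origin and selected with ampicillin via the β-lactamase gene and its own promoter. It also retains the f1 phage origin, which allows single-stranded DNA production, and remnants of the lac region (lac promoter, operator, CAP site and lacZα fragments) inherited from the parental vector.

The 2A cassette sits between the opposing T7 and SP6 phage promoters, which, together with the M13 sites, mainly serve as sequencing primer sites here. The design lets four open reading frames be inserted by restriction cloning, one upstream of, between, and downstream of the 2A elements. This yields a single quadcistronic reading frame in which eukaryotic ribosomes skip peptide bond formation at each 2A Gly-Pro junction and release four separate proteins. No genes are present in the deposited plasmid, and there is no eukaryotic promoter, so an assembled cassette would presumably be moved into an expression vector, though the record does not state this.

The automated annotation of both sequence records detects T2A (as a fragment) and E2A but does not call P2A, which is expected upstream of T2A. The repository's sequence (3,232 nt) and the depositor's sequence (3,204 nt) differ slightly. The depositor states that these discrepancies do not affect function.
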