Features (pLannotate 1.2.2; 14 found; start..end, strand, type, name):
    133..185     +  CDS            T2A (fragment): 2A peptide from Thosea asigna virus capsid protein Eukaryotic ribosomes fail to insert a peptide bond between the Gly and Pro residues, yielding separate polypeptides.
    214..273     +  CDS            E2A: 2A peptide from equine rhinitis A virus polyprotein Eukaryotic ribosomes fail to insert a peptide bond between the Gly and Pro residues, yielding separate polypeptides.
    329..347     -  promoter       SP6 promoter: promoter for bacteriophage SP6 RNA polymerase
    389..405     -  protein_bind   lac operator: The lac repressor binds to the lac operator to inhibit transcription in E. coli. This inhibition can be relieved by adding lactose or isopropyl-β-D-thiogalactopyranoside (IPTG). lac repressor encoded by lacI
    413..443     -  promoter       lac promoter: promoter for the E. coli lac operon
    458..479     -  protein_bind   CAP binding site: CAP binding activates transcription in the presence of cAMP. E. coli catabolite activator protein
    492..584     -  CDS            lacI (fragment): lac repressor; lacI; The lac repressor binds to the lac operator to inhibit transcription in E. coli. This inhibition can be relieved by adding lactose or isopropyl-β-D-thiogalactopyranoside (IPTG).
    767..1355    -  rep_origin     ori: high-copy-number ColE1/pMB1/pBR322/pUC origin of replication
   1526..2386    -  CDS            AmpR: β-lactamase; bla; confers resistance to ampicillin, carbenicillin, and related antibiotics
   2387..2491    -  promoter       AmpR promoter: bla
   2518..2568    +  misc_feature   bom (fragment): basis of mobility region from pBR322
   2596..3024    -  rep_origin     f1 ori (sequence partly withheld): f1 bacteriophage origin of replication; arrow indicates direction of (+) strand synthesis
   3028..3185    -  CDS            lacZα (fragment): LacZα fragment of β-galactosidase; lacZ fragment
   3188..2       +  promoter       T7 promoter (across the origin): promoter for bacteriophage T7 RNA polymerase
>Addgene plasmid #111773 | pGEMT-PTE2A | depositor full sequence | sequence record 209946 | pGEMT-PTE2A sequence 3204 bps
GGGCGAATTGGGCCCGACGTCGGATCCGCTGGAGCTAGCGGCAGCGGCGCCACAAACTTCTCTCTGCTAA
AGCAAGCAGGTGATGTTGAAGAAAACCCCGGGCCTACTAGTGCTGGAAAGCTTGGCTCCGGCGAGGGCAG
GGGAAGTCTTCTAACATGCGGGGACGTGGAGGAAAATCCCGGCCCACTCGAGGGAGCATCCGGAGGCTCG
GGCCAGTGTACTAATTATGCTCTCTTGAAATTGGCTGGAGATGTTGAGAGCAACCCAGGTCCCTCTAGAG
GAGCAGTCGACGCGGCCGCCCAACGCGTTGGATGCATAGCTTGAGTATTCTATAGTGTCACCTAAATAGC
TTGGCGTAATCATGGTCATAGCTGTTTCCTGTGTGAAATTGTTATCCGCTCACAATTCCACACAACATAC
GAGCCGGAAGCATAAAGTGTAAAGCCTGGGGTGCCTAATGAGTGAGCTAACTCACATTAATTGCGTTGCG
CTCACTGCCCGCTTTCCAGTCGGGAAACCTGTCGTGCCAGCTGCATTAATGAATCGGCCAACGCGCGGGG
AGAGGCGGTTTGCGTATTGGGCGCTCTTCCGCTTCCTCGCTCACTGACTCGCTGCGCTCGGTCGTTCGGC
TGCGGCGAGCGGTATCAGCTCACTCAAAGGCGGTAATACGGTTATCCACAGAATCAGGGGATAACGCAGG
AAAGAACATGTGAGCAAAAGGCCAGCAAAAGGCCAGGAACCGTAAAAAGGCCGCGTTGCTGGCGTTTTTC
CATAGGCTCCGCCCCCCTGACGAGCATCACAAAAATCGACGCTCAAGTCAGAGGTGGCGAAACCCGACAG
GACTATAAAGATACCAGGCGTTTCCCCCTGGAAGCTCCCTCGTGCGCTCTCCTGTTCCGACCCTGCCGCT
TACCGGATACCTGTCCGCCTTTCTCCCTTCGGGAAGCGTGGCGCTTTCTCATAGCTCACGCTGTAGGTAT
CTCAGTTCGGTGTAGGTCGTTCGCTCCAAGCTGGGCTGTGTGCACGAACCCCCCGTTCAGCCCGACCGCT
GCGCCTTATCCGGTAACTATCGTCTTGAGTCCAACCCGGTAAGACACGACTTATCGCCACTGGCAGCAGC
CACTGGTAACAGGATTAGCAGAGCGAGGTATGTAGGCGGTGCTACAGAGTTCTTGAAGTGGTGGCCTAAC
TACGGCTACACTAGAAGAACAGTATTTGGTATCTGCGCTCTGCTGAAGCCAGTTACCTTCGGAAAAAGAG
TTGGTAGCTCTTGATCCGGCAAACAAACCACCGCTGGTAGCGGTGGTTTTTTTGTTTGCAAGCAGCAGAT
TACGCGCAGAAAAAAAGGATCTCAAGAAGATCCTTTGATCTTTTCTACGGGGTCTGACGCTCAGTGGAAC
GAAAACTCACGTTAAGGGATTTTGGTCATGAGATTATCAAAAAGGATCTTCACCTAGATCCTTTTAAATT
AAAAATGAAGTTTTAAATCAATCTAAAGTATATATGAGTAAACTTGGTCTGACAGTTACCAATGCTTAAT
CAGTGAGGCACCTATCTCAGCGATCTGTCTATTTCGTTCATCCATAGTTGCCTGACTCCCCGTCGTGTAG
ATAACTACGATACGGGAGGGCTTACCATCTGGCCCCAGTGCTGCAATGATACCGCGAGACCCACGCTCAC
CGGCTCCAGATTTATCAGCAATAAACCAGCCAGCCGGAAGGGCCGAGCGCAGAAGTGGTCCTGCAACTTT
ATCCGCCTCCATCCAGTCTATTAATTGTTGCCGGGAAGCTAGAGTAAGTAGTTCGCCAGTTAATAGTTTG
CGCAACGTTGTTGCCATTGCTACAGGCATCGTGGTGTCACGCTCGTCGTTTGGTATGGCTTCATTCAGCT
CCGGTTCCCAACGATCAAGGCGAGTTACATGATCCCCCATGTTGTGCAAAAAAGCGGTTAGCTCCTTCGG
TCCTCCGATCGTTGTCAGAAGTAAGTTGGCCGCAGTGTTATCACTCATGGTTATGGCAGCACTGCATAAT
TCTCTTACTGTCATGCCATCCGTAAGATGCTTTTCTGTGACTGGTGAGTACTCAACCAAGTCATTCTGAG
AATAGTGTATGCGGCGACCGAGTTGCTCTTGCCCGGCGTCAATACGGGATAATACCGCGCCACATAGCAG
AACTTTAAAAGTGCTCATCATTGGAAAACGTTCTTCGGGGCGAAAACTCTCAAGGATCTTACCGCTGTTG
AGATCCAGTTCGATGTAACCCACTCGTGCACCCAACTGATCTTCAGCATCTTTTACTTTCACCAGCGTTT
CTGGGTGAGCAAAAACAGGAAGGCAAAATGCCGCAAAAAAGGGAATAAGGGCGACACGGAAATGTTGAAT
ACTCATACTCTTCCTTTTTCAATATTATTGAAGCATTTATCAGGGTTATTGTCTCATGAGCGGATACATA
TTTGAATGTATTTAGAAAAATAAACAAATAGGGGTTCCGCGCACATTTCCCCGAAAAGTGCCACCTGATG
CGGTGTGAAATACCGCACAGATGCGTAAGGAGAAAATACCGCATCAGGAAATTGTAAGCGTTAATATTTT
GTTAAAATTCGCGTTAAATTTTTGTTAAATCAGCTCATTTTTTAACCAATAGGCCGAAATCGGCAAAATC
CCTTATAAATCAAAAGAATAGACCGAGATAGGGT
[37 nt withheld, positions 2695-2731]
AAAGAACGTGGACTCCAACGTCAAAGG
[49 nt withheld, positions 2759-2807]
T
[91 nt withheld, positions 2809-2899]
G
[124 nt withheld, positions 2901-3024]
CCATTCGCCATTCAGGCTGCGCAACTGTTGGGAAGGGCGATCGGTGCGGGCCTCTTCGCTATTACGCCAG
CTGGCGAAAGGGGGATGTGCTGCAAGGCGATTAAGTTGGGTAACGCCAGGGTTTTCCCAGTCACGACGTT
GTAAAACGACGGCCAGTGAATTGTAATACGACTCACTATA
