Features (pLannotate 1.2.2; 14 found; start..end, strand, type, name):
     24..42      +  promoter       T7 promoter: promoter for bacteriophage T7 RNA polymerase
    201..253     +  CDS            T2A (fragment): 2A peptide from Thosea asigna virus capsid protein Eukaryotic ribosomes fail to insert a peptide bond between the Gly and Pro residues, yielding separate polypeptides.
    282..341     +  CDS            E2A: 2A peptide from equine rhinitis A virus polyprotein Eukaryotic ribosomes fail to insert a peptide bond between the Gly and Pro residues, yielding separate polypeptides.
    397..415     -  promoter       SP6 promoter: promoter for bacteriophage SP6 RNA polymerase
    457..473     -  protein_bind   lac operator: The lac repressor binds to the lac operator to inhibit transcription in E. coli. This inhibition can be relieved by adding lactose or isopropyl-β-D-thiogalactopyranoside (IPTG). lac repressor encoded by lacI
    481..511     -  promoter       lac promoter: promoter for the E. coli lac operon
    526..547     -  protein_bind   CAP binding site: CAP binding activates transcription in the presence of cAMP. E. coli catabolite activator protein
    560..652     -  CDS            lacI (fragment): lac repressor; lacI; The lac repressor binds to the lac operator to inhibit transcription in E. coli. This inhibition can be relieved by adding lactose or isopropyl-β-D-thiogalactopyranoside (IPTG).
    835..1423    -  rep_origin     ori: high-copy-number ColE1/pMB1/pBR322/pUC origin of replication
   1594..2454    -  CDS            AmpR: β-lactamase; bla; confers resistance to ampicillin, carbenicillin, and related antibiotics
   2455..2559    -  promoter       AmpR promoter: bla
   2586..2636    +  misc_feature   bom (fragment): basis of mobility region from pBR322
   2664..3092    -  rep_origin     f1 ori (sequence partly withheld): f1 bacteriophage origin of replication; arrow indicates direction of (+) strand synthesis
   3096..21      -  CDS            lacZα (fragment) (across the origin): LacZα fragment of β-galactosidase; lacZ fragment
>Addgene plasmid #111773 | pGEMT-PTE2A | addgene full sequence | sequence record 214542 | Addgene NGS Result
GTAAAACGACGGCCAGTGAATTGTAATACGACTCACTATAGGGCGAATTGGGCCCGACGTGATCCATCGA
TGTTAACACCGGTGACGTCGGATCCGCTGGAGCTAGCGGCAGCGGCGCCACAAACTTCTCTCTGCTAAAG
CAAGCAGGTGATGTTGAAGAAAACCCCGGGCCTACTAGTGCTGGAAAGCTTGGCTCCGGCGAGGGCAGGG
GAAGTCTTCTAACATGCGGGGACGTGGAGGAAAATCCCGGCCCACTCGAGGGAGCATCCGGAGGCTCGGG
CCAGTGTACTAATTATGCTCTCTTGAAATTGGCTGGAGATGTTGAGAGCAACCCAGGTCCCTCTAGAGGA
GCAGTCGACGCGGCCGCCCAACGCGTTGGATGCATAGCTTGAGTATTCTATAGTGTCACCTAAATAGCTT
GGCGTAATCATGGTCATAGCTGTTTCCTGTGTGAAATTGTTATCCGCTCACAATTCCACACAACATACGA
GCCGGAAGCATAAAGTGTAAAGCCTGGGGTGCCTAATGAGTGAGCTAACTCACATTAATTGCGTTGCGCT
CACTGCCCGCTTTCCAGTCGGGAAACCTGTCGTGCCAGCTGCATTAATGAATCGGCCAACGCGCGGGGAG
AGGCGGTTTGCGTATTGGGCGCTCTTCCGCTTCCTCGCTCACTGACTCGCTGCGCTCGGTCGTTCGGCTG
CGGCGAGCGGTATCAGCTCACTCAAAGGCGGTAATACGGTTATCCACAGAATCAGGGGATAACGCAGGAA
AGAACATGTGAGCAAAAGGCCAGCAAAAGGCCAGGAACCGTAAAAAGGCCGCGTTGCTGGCGTTTTTCCA
TAGGCTCCGCCCCCCTGACGAGCATCACAAAAATCGACGCTCAAGTCAGAGGTGGCGAAACCCGACAGGA
CTATAAAGATACCAGGCGTTTCCCCCTGGAAGCTCCCTCGTGCGCTCTCCTGTTCCGACCCTGCCGCTTA
CCGGATACCTGTCCGCCTTTCTCCCTTCGGGAAGCGTGGCGCTTTCTCATAGCTCACGCTGTAGGTATCT
CAGTTCGGTGTAGGTCGTTCGCTCCAAGCTGGGCTGTGTGCACGAACCCCCCGTTCAGCCCGACCGCTGC
GCCTTATCCGGTAACTATCGTCTTGAGTCCAACCCGGTAAGACACGACTTATCGCCACTGGCAGCAGCCA
CTGGTAACAGGATTAGCAGAGCGAGGTATGTAGGCGGTGCTACAGAGTTCTTGAAGTGGTGGCCTAACTA
CGGCTACACTAGAAGAACAGTATTTGGTATCTGCGCTCTGCTGAAGCCAGTTACCTTCGGAAAAAGAGTT
GGTAGCTCTTGATCCGGCAAACAAACCACCGCTGGTAGCGGTGGTTTTTTTGTTTGCAAGCAGCAGATTA
CGCGCAGAAAAAAAGGATCTCAAGAAGATCCTTTGATCTTTTCTACGGGGTCTGACGCTCAGTGGAACGA
AAACTCACGTTAAGGGATTTTGGTCATGAGATTATCAAAAAGGATCTTCACCTAGATCCTTTTAAATTAA
AAATGAAGTTTTAAATCAATCTAAAGTATATATGAGTAAACTTGGTCTGACAGTTACCAATGCTTAATCA
GTGAGGCACCTATCTCAGCGATCTGTCTATTTCGTTCATCCATAGTTGCCTGACTCCCCGTCGTGTAGAT
AACTACGATACGGGAGGGCTTACCATCTGGCCCCAGTGCTGCAATGATACCGCGAGACCCACGCTCACCG
GCTCCAGATTTATCAGCAATAAACCAGCCAGCCGGAAGGGCCGAGCGCAGAAGTGGTCCTGCAACTTTAT
CCGCCTCCATCCAGTCTATTAATTGTTGCCGGGAAGCTAGAGTAAGTAGTTCGCCAGTTAATAGTTTGCG
CAACGTTGTTGCCATTGCTACAGGCATCGTGGTGTCACGCTCGTCGTTTGGTATGGCTTCATTCAGCTCC
GGTTCCCAACGATCAAGGCGAGTTACATGATCCCCCATGTTGTGCAAAAAAGCGGTTAGCTCCTTCGGTC
CTCCGATCGTTGTCAGAAGTAAGTTGGCCGCAGTGTTATCACTCATGGTTATGGCAGCACTGCATAATTC
TCTTACTGTCATGCCATCCGTAAGATGCTTTTCTGTGACTGGTGAGTACTCAACCAAGTCATTCTGAGAA
TAGTGTATGCGGCGACCGAGTTGCTCTTGCCCGGCGTCAATACGGGATAATACCGCGCCACATAGCAGAA
CTTTAAAAGTGCTCATCATTGGAAAACGTTCTTCGGGGCGAAAACTCTCAAGGATCTTACCGCTGTTGAG
ATCCAGTTCGATGTAACCCACTCGTGCACCCAACTGATCTTCAGCATCTTTTACTTTCACCAGCGTTTCT
GGGTGAGCAAAAACAGGAAGGCAAAATGCCGCAAAAAAGGGAATAAGGGCGACACGGAAATGTTGAATAC
TCATACTCTTCCTTTTTCAATATTATTGAAGCATTTATCAGGGTTATTGTCTCATGAGCGGATACATATT
TGAATGTATTTAGAAAAATAAACAAATAGGGGTTCCGCGCACATTTCCCCGAAAAGTGCCACCTGATGCG
GTGTGAAATACCGCACAGATGCGTAAGGAGAAAATACCGCATCAGGAAATTGTAAGCGTTAATATTTTGT
TAAAATTCGCGTTAAATTTTTGTTAAATCAGCTCATTTTTTAACCAATAGGCCGAAATCGGCAAAATCCC
TTATAAATCAAAAGAATAGACCGAGATAGGGT
[37 nt withheld, positions 2763-2799]
AAAGAACGTGGACTCCAACGTCAAAGG
[49 nt withheld, positions 2827-2875]
T
[91 nt withheld, positions 2877-2967]
G
[124 nt withheld, positions 2969-3092]
CCATTCGCCATTCAGGCTGCGCAACTGTTGGGAAGGGCGATCGGTGCGGGCCTCTTCGCTATTACGCCAG
CTGGCGAAAGGGGGATGTGCTGCAAGGCGATTAAGTTGGGTAACGCCAGGGTTTTCCCAGTCACGACGTT
